>Addgene plasmid #122972 | pQL7 CRY2-BoNT(1-146) | addgene full sequence | sequence record 239535 | Addgene NGS Result
TAGTTATTAATAGTAATCAATTACGGGGTCATTAGTTCATAGCCCATATATGGAGTTCCGCGTTACATAA
CTTACGGTAAATGGCCCGCCTGGCTGACCGCCCAACGACCCCCGCCCATTGACGTCAATAATGACGTATG
TTCCCATAGTAACGCCAATAGGGACTTTCCATTGACGTCAATGGGTGGAGTATTTACGGTAAACTGCCCA
CTTGGCAGTACATCAAGTGTATCATATGCCAAGTACGCCCCCTATTGACGTCAATGACGGTAAATGGCCC
GCCTGGCATTATGCCCAGTACATGACCTTATGGGACTTTCCTACTTGGCAGTACATCTACGTATTAGTCA
TCGCTATTACCATGGTGATGCGGTTTTGGCAGTACATCAATGGGCGTGGATAGCGGTTTGACTCACGGGG
ATTTCCAAGTCTCCACCCCATTGACGTCAATGGGAGTTTGTTTTGGCACCAAAATCAACGGGACTTTCCA
AAATGTCGTAACAACTCCGCCCCATTGACGCAAATGGGCGGTAGGCGTGTACGGTGGGAGGTCTATATAA
GCAGAGCTGGTTTAGTGAACCGTCAGATCCGCTAGCGCTACCGGTCGCCACCATGGTGAGCAAGGGCGAG
GAGGATAACATGGCCATCATCAAGGAGTTCATGCGCTTCAAGGTGCACATGGAGGGCTCCGTGAACGGCC
ACGAGTTCGAGATCGAGGGCGAGGGCGAGGGCCGCCCCTACGAGGGCACCCAGACCGCCAAGCTGAAGGT
GACCAAGGGTGGCCCCCTGCCCTTCGCCTGGGACATCCTGTCCCCTCAGTTCATGTACGGCTCCAAGGCC
TACGTGAAGCACCCCGCCGACATCCCCGACTACTTGAAGCTGTCCTTCCCCGAGGGCTTCAAGTGGGAGC
GCGTGATGAACTTCGAGGACGGCGGCGTGGTGACCGTGACCCAGGACTCCTCCCTGCAGGACGGCGAGTT
CATCTACAAGGTGAAGCTGCGCGGCACCAACTTCCCCTCCGACGGCCCCGTAATGCAGAAGAAGACCATG
GGCTGGGAGGCCTCCTCCGAGCGGATGTACCCCGAGGACGGCGCCCTGAAGGGCGAGATCAAGCAGAGGC
TGAAGCTGAAGGACGGCGGCCACTACGACGCTGAGGTCAAGACCACCTACAAGGCCAAGAAGCCCGTGCA
GCTGCCCGGCGCCTACAACGTCAACATCAAGTTGGACATCACCTCCCACAACGAGGACTACACCATCGTG
GAACAGTACGAACGCGCCGAGGGCCGCCACTCCACCGGCGGCATGGACGAGCTGTACAAGTGTGGCGGCT
AGTACTCCGGTATTGCGGTACCCTTGTACGCCTGTTTTATACTCCCTTCCCGTAACTTAGACGCACAAAA
CCAAGTTCAATAGAAGGGGGTACAAACCAGTACCACCACGAACAAGCACTTCTGTTTCCCCGGTGATGTC
GTATAGACTGCTTGCGTGGTTGAAAGCGACGGATCCGTTATCCGCTTATGTACTTCGAGAAGCCCAGTAC
CACCTCGGAATCTTCGATGCGTTGCGCTCAGCACTCAACCCCAGAGTGTAGCTTAGGCTGATGAGTCTGG
ACATCCCTCACCGGTGACGGTGGTCCAGGCTGCGTTGGCGGCCTACCTATGGCTAACGCCATGGGACGCT
AGTTGTGAACAAGGTGTGAAGAGCCTATTGAGCTACATAAGAATCCTCCGGCCCCTGAATGCGGCTAATC
CCAACCTCGGAGCAGGTGGTCACAAACCAGTGATTGGCCTGTCGTAACGCGCAAGTCCGTGGCGGAACCG
ACTACTTTGGGTGTCCGTGTTTCCTTTTATTTTATTGTGGCTGCTTATGGTGACAATCACAGATTGTTAT
CATAAAGCGAATTGGATAGGATCAAGCTTATCGATACCGTCGACCTCGAGCTCGCCACCATGAAGATGGA
CAAAAAGACTATAGTTTGGTTTAGAAGAGACCTAAGGATTGAGGATAATCCTGCATTAGCAGCAGCTGCT
CACGAAGGATCTGTTTTTCCTGTCTTCATTTGGTGTCCTGAAGAAGAAGGACAGTTTTATCCTGGAAGAG
CTTCAAGATGGTGGATGAAACAATCACTTGCTCACTTATCTCAATCCTTGAAGGCTCTTGGATCTGACCT
CACTTTAATCAAAACCCACAACACGATTTCAGCGATCTTGGATTGTATCCGCGTTACCGGTGCTACAAAA
GTCGTCTTTAACCACCTCTATGATCCTGTTTCGTTAGTTCGGGACCATACCGTAAAGGAGAAGCTGGTGG
AACGTGGGATCTCTGTGCAAAGCTACAATGGAGATCTATTGTATGAACCGTGGGAGATATACTGCGAAAA
GGGCAAACCTTTTACGAGTTTCAATTCTTACTGGAAGAAATGCTTAGATATGTCGATTGAATCCGTTATG
CTTCCTCCTCCTTGGCGGTTGATGCCAATAACTGCAGCGGCTGAAGCGATTTGGGCGTGTTCGATTGAAG
AACTAGGGCTGGAGAATGAGGCCGAGAAACCGAGCAATGCGTTGTTAACTAGAGCTTGGTCTCCAGGATG
GAGCAATGCTGATAAGTTACTAAATGAGTTCATCGAGAAGCAGTTGATAGATTATGCAAAGAACAGCAAG
AAAGTTGTTGGGAATTCTACTTCACTACTTTCTCCGTATCTCCATTTCGGGGAAATAAGCGTCAGACACG
TTTTCCAGTGTGCCCGGATGAAACAAATTATATGGGCAAGAGATAAGAACAGTGAAGGAGAAGAAAGTGC
AGATCTTTTTCTTAGGGGAATCGGTTTAAGAGAGTATTCTCGGTATATATGTTTCAACTTCCCGTTTACT
CACGAGCAATCGTTGTTGAGTCATCTTCGGTTTTTCCCTTGGGATGCTGATGTTGATAAGTTCAAGGCCT
GGAGACAAGGCAGGACCGGTTATCCGTTGGTGGATGCCGGAATGAGAGAGCTTTGGGCTACCGGATGGAT
GCATAACAGAATAAGAGTGATTGTTTCAAGCTTTGCTGTGAAGTTTCTTCTCCTTCCATGGAAATGGGGA
ATGAAGTATTTCTGGGATACACTTTTGGATGCTGATTTGGAATGTGACATCCTTGGCTGGCAGTATATCT
CTGGGAGTATCCCCGATGGCCACGAGCTTGATCGCTTGGACAATCCCGCGTTACAAGGCGCCAAATATGA
CCCAGAAGGTGAGTACATAAGGCAATGGCTTCCCGAGCTTGCGAGATTGCCAACTGAATGGATCCATCAT
CCATGGGACGCTCCTTTAACCGTACTCAAAGCTTCTGGTGTGGAACTCGGAACAAACTATGCGAAACCCA
TTGTAGACATCGACACAGCTCGTGAGCTACTAGCTAAAGCTATTTCAAGAACCCGTGAAGCACAGATCAT
GATCGGAGCAGCACCTGATGAGATTGTAGCAGATAGCTTCGAGGCCTTAGGGGCTAATACCATTAAAGAA
CCTGGTCTTTGCCCATCTGTGTCTTCTAATGACCAACAAGTACCTTCGGCTGTTCGTTACAACGGGTCAG
CGGCAGTGAAACCTGAGGAAGAAGAAGAGAGAGACATGAAGAAATCTAGGGGATTCGATGAAAGGGAGTT
GTTTTCGACTGCTGAATCTTCTTCTTCTTCGAGTGTGTTTTTCGTTTCGCAGTCTTGCTCGTTGGCATCA
GAAGGGAAGAATCTGGAAGGTATTCAAGATTCATCTGATCAGATTACTACAAGTTTGGGAAAAAATGGTT
GCAAAGGTGGCGGTGGCTCTGGAGGTGGTGGGTCCGGAGGAGGCGGCCGCATGCCAGTTACAATAAATAA
TTTTAATTATAATGATCCTATTGATAATAATAATATTATTATGATGGAGCCTCCATTTGCGAGAGGTACG
GGGAGATATTATAAAGCTTTTAAAATCACAGATCGTATTTGGATAATACCGGAAAGATATACTTTTGGAT
ATAAACCTGAGGATTTTAATAAAAGTTCCGGTATTTTTAATAGAGATGTTTGTGAATATTATGATCCAGA
TTACTTAAATACTAATGATAAAAAGAATATATTTTTACAAACAATGATCAAGTTATTTAATAGAATCAAA
TCAAAACCATTGGGTGAAAAGTTATTAGAGATGATTATAAATGGTATACCTTATCTTGGAGATAGACGTG
TTCCACTCGAAGAGTTTAACACAAACATTGCTAGTGTAACTGTTAATAAATTAATCAGTAATCCAGGATG
ACCCGGGATCCACCGGATCTAGATAACTGATCATAATCAGCCATACCACATTTGTAGAGGTTTTACTTGC
TTTAAAAAACCTCCCACACCTCCCCCTGAACCTGAAACATAAAATGAATGCAATTGTTGTTGTTAACTTG
TTTATTGCAGCTTATAATGGTTACAAATAAAGCAATAGCATCACAAATTTCACAAATAAAGCATTTTTTT
CACTGCATTCTAGTTGTGGTTTGTCCAAACTCATCAATGTATCTTAAGGCGTAAATTGTAAGCGTTAATA
TTTTGTTAAAATTCGCGTTAAATTTTTGTTAAATCAGCTCATTTTTTAACCAATAGGCCGAAATCGGCAA
AATCCCTTATAAATCAAAAGAATAGACCGAGATAGGGT
[37 nt withheld, positions 4659-4695]
AAAGAACGTGGACTCCAACGTCAAAGG
[49 nt withheld, positions 4723-4771]
T
[91 nt withheld, positions 4773-4863]
G
[124 nt withheld, positions 4865-4988]
CAGGTGGCACTTTTCGGGGAAATGTGCGCGGAACCCCTATTTGTTTATTTTTCTAAATACATTCAAATAT
GTATCCGCTCATGAGACAATAACCCTGATAAATGCTTCAATAATATTGAAAAAGGAAGAGTCCTGAGGCG
GAAAGAACCAGCTGTGGAATGTGTGTCAGTTAGGGTGTGGAAAGTCCCCAGGCTCCCCAGCAGGCAGAAG
TATGCAAAGCATGCATCTCAATTAGTCAGCAACCAGGTGTGGAAAGTCCCCAGGCTCCCCAGCAGGCAGA
AGTATGCAAAGCATGCATCTCAATTAGTCAGCAACCATAGTCCCGCCCCTAACTCCGCCCATCCCGCCCC
TAACTCCGCCCAGTTCCGCCCATTCTCCGCCCCATGGCTGACTAATTTTTTTTATTTATGCAGAGGCCGA
GGCCGCCTCGGCCTCTGAGCTATTCCAGAAGTAGTGAGGAGGCTTTTTTGGAGGCCTAGGCTTTTGCAAA
GATCGATCAAGAGACAGGATGAGGATCGTTTCGCATGATTGAACAAGATGGATTGCACGCAGGTTCTCCG
GCCGCTTGGGTGGAGAGGCTATTCGGCTATGACTGGGCACAACAGACAATCGGCTGCTCTGATGCCGCCG
TGTTCCGGCTGTCAGCGCAGGGGCGCCCGGTTCTTTTTGTCAAGACCGACCTGTCCGGTGCCCTGAATGA
ACTGCAAGACGAGGCAGCGCGGCTATCGTGGCTGGCCACGACGGGCGTTCCTTGCGCAGCTGTGCTCGAC
GTTGTCACTGAAGCGGGAAGGGACTGGCTGCTATTGGGCGAAGTGCCGGGGCAGGATCTCCTGTCATCTC
ACCTTGCTCCTGCCGAGAAAGTATCCATCATGGCTGATGCAATGCGGCGGCTGCATACGCTTGATCCGGC
TACCTGCCCATTCGACCACCAAGCGAAACATCGCATCGAGCGAGCACGTACTCGGATGGAAGCCGGTCTT
GTCGATCAGGATGATCTGGACGAAGAGCATCAGGGGCTCGCGCCAGCCGAACTGTTCGCCAGGCTCAAGG
CGAGCATGCCCGACGGCGAGGATCTCGTCGTGACCCATGGCGATGCCTGCTTGCCGAATATCATGGTGGA
AAATGGCCGCTTTTCTGGATTCATCGACTGTGGCCGGCTGGGTGTGGCGGACCGCTATCAGGACATAGCG
TTGGCTACCCGTGATATTGCTGAAGAGCTTGGCGGCGAATGGGCTGACCGCTTCCTCGTGCTTTACGGTA
TCGCCGCTCCCGATTCGCAGCGCATCGCCTTCTATCGCCTTCTTGACGAGTTCTTCTGAGCGGGACTCTG
GGGTTCGAAATGACCGACCAAGCGACGCCCAACCTGCCATCACGAGATTTCGATTCCACCGCCGCCTTCT
ATGAAAGGTTGGGCTTCGGAATCGTTTTCCGGGACGCCGGCTGGATGATCCTCCAGCGCGGGGATCTCAT
GCTGGAGTTCTTCGCCCACCCTAGGGGGAGGCTAACTGAAACACGGAAGGAGACAATACCGGAAGGAACC
CGCGCTATGACGGCAATAAAAAGACAGAATAAAACGCACGGTGTTGGGTCGTTTGTTCATAAACGCGGGG
TTCGGTCCCAGGGCTGGCACTCTGTCGATACCCCACCGAGACCCCATTGGGGCCAATACGCCCGCGTTTC
TTCCTTTTCCCCACCCCACCCCCCAAGTTCGGGTGAAGGCCCAGGGCTCGCAGCCAACGTCGGGGCGGCA
GGCCCTGCCATAGCCTCAGGTTACTCATATATACTTTAGATTGATTTAAAACTTCATTTTTAATTTAAAA
GGATCTAGGTGAAGATCCTTTTTGATAATCTCATGACCAAAATCCCTTAACGTGAGTTTTCGTTCCACTG
AGCGTCAGACCCCGTAGAAAAGATCAAAGGATCTTCTTGAGATCCTTTTTTTCTGCGCGTAATCTGCTGC
TTGCAAACAAAAAAACCACCGCTACCAGCGGTGGTTTGTTTGCCGGATCAAGAGCTACCAACTCTTTTTC
CGAAGGTAACTGGCTTCAGCAGAGCGCAGATACCAAATACTGTTCTTCTAGTGTAGCCGTAGTTAGGCCA
CCACTTCAAGAACTCTGTAGCACCGCCTACATACCTCGCTCTGCTAATCCTGTTACCAGTGGCTGCTGCC
AGTGGCGATAAGTCGTGTCTTACCGGGTTGGACTCAAGACGATAGTTACCGGATAAGGCGCAGCGGTCGG
GCTGAACGGGGGGTTCGTGCACACAGCCCAGCTTGGAGCGAACGACCTACACCGAACTGAGATACCTACA
GCGTGAGCTATGAGAAAGCGCCACGCTTCCCGAAGGGAGAAAGGCGGACAGGTATCCGGTAAGCGGCAGG
GTCGGAACAGGAGAGCGCACGAGGGAGCTTCCAGGGGGAAACGCCTGGTATCTTTATAGTCCTGTCGGGT
TTCGCCACCTCTGACTTGAGCGTCGATTTTTGTGATGCTCGTCAGGGGGGCGGAGCCTATGGAAAAACGC
CAGCAACGCGGCCTTTTTACGGTTCCTGGCCTTTTGCTGGCCTTTTGCTCACATGTTCTTTCCTGCGTTA
TCCCCTGATTCTGTGGATAACCGTATTACCGCCATGCAT
Features (pLannotate 1.2.2; 16 found; start..end, strand, type, name):
     61..364     +  enhancer       CMV enhancer: human cytomegalovirus immediate early enhancer
    365..568     +  promoter       CMV promoter: human cytomegalovirus (CMV) immediate early promoter
    613..1320    +  CDS            mCherry: mCherry is a basic (constitutively fluorescent) red fluorescent protein published in 2004, derived from Discosoma sp.. It is reported to be a very rapidly-maturing monomer with low acid sensitivity.
   1669..1917    +  ncRNA          IRES Picorna: Accession: RF00229 - Picornavirus internal ribosome entry site (IRES)
   1950..3785    +  CDS            CRY2(ΔNLS): Arabidopsis thaliana cryptochrome 2 in which the nuclear localization signal was removed by mutating residues 541 and 542 to alanine binds to CIB1 upon exposure to blue light (Kennedy et al., 2010)
   3831..4268    +  CDS            botB (fragment): BXB_CLOBK - Experimental evidence at protein level: Swiss-Prot protein existence level 1. [Botulinum neurotoxin B heavy chain]: Responsible for host epithelial cell transcytosis, host nerve cell targeting and translocation of light chain (LC) into host cytosol. Composed of 3 subdomains; the translocation domain (TD), and N-terminus and C- terminus of the receptor-binding domain (RBD). The RBD is responsible for the adherence of the toxin to the cell surface. It simultaneously recognizes 2 coreceptors; polysialated gangliosides and host synaptotagmin-1 and -2 (SYT1 and SYT2) which bind simultan
   4298..4382    +  CDS            large T antigen (fragment): large T antigen from SV40 (simian virus 40)
   4405..4526    +  polyA_signal   SV40 poly(A) signal: SV40 polyadenylation signal
   4560..4988    -  rep_origin     f1 ori (sequence partly withheld): f1 bacteriophage origin of replication; arrow indicates direction of (+) strand synthesis
   5015..5119    +  promoter       AmpR promoter: bla
   5121..5478    +  promoter       SV40 promoter: SV40 enhancer and early promoter
   5513..6307    +  CDS            NeoR/KanR: aminoglycoside phosphotransferase from Tn5; aph(3')-II (or nptII); confers resistance to neomycin, kanamycin, and G418 (Geneticin®)
   6328..6480    +  CDS            ble (fragment): BLE_KLEPN - Experimental evidence at protein level: Swiss-Prot protein existence level 1. Binding protein with a strong affinity to the bleomycin family of antibiotics. Binds to CL990; an antimitotic-antibiotic compound. From Klebsiella pneumoniae.
   6539..6586    +  polyA_signal   HSV TK poly(A) signal: herpes simplex virus thymidine kinase polyadenylation signal (Cole and Stacy, 1985)
   6677..6693    -  polyA_signal   bGH poly(A) signal (fragment): bovine growth hormone polyadenylation signal
   6915..7503    +  rep_origin     ori: high-copy-number ColE1/pMB1/pBR322/pUC origin of replication
