[The description below was written by a language model from this plasmid's Addgene catalogue record and pLannotate feature annotations shown in this document.]
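Description:
pQL7 CRY2-BoNT(1-146) is a mammalian expression plasmid built on the Clontech pmCherryC1 backbone. It encodes one half of a light-controlled, split botulinum neurotoxin system. The plasmid is maintained at high copy in E. coli through a ColE1/pUC-type origin and also carries an f1 origin. Selection relies on a Tn5 NeoR/KanR gene placed behind tandem bacterial (AmpR) and SV40 early promoters and ended by an HSV TK polyadenylation signal. This single marker gives kanamycin resistance in bacteria and can support G418 selection in mammalian cells.

The annotated sequence shows a bicistronic expression unit driven by the CMV enhancer and immediate-early promoter. mCherry comes first, followed by a picornavirus-type IRES, then the CRY2 fusion, and finally an SV40 poly(A) signal. The red reporter therefore appears to be translated separately from the same transcript and to mark transfected cells rather than being fused to the toxin fragment, although the catalogue fields do not mention the IRES. The second open reading frame is full-length Arabidopsis cryptochrome 2 with its nuclear localisation signal inactivated by alanine substitutions. It is joined at its C terminus to residues 1-146 of botulinum toxin B, which were cloned between XhoI and XmaI sites. The automated annotation text for this fragment describes the heavy chain of the toxin precursor, but residues 1-146 lie at the N-terminal end of the protein.

CRY2 binds its partner CIB1 under blue light. This construct is presumably paired with a complementary toxin fragment on a CIB-type partner, which the record does not describe, so that illumination reassembles toxin activity. The associated publication concerns a photoactivatable botulinum neurotoxin for inducible control of neurotransmission.
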