Addgene plasmid #122972: pQL7 CRY2-BoNT(1-146)
Purpose: Expresses NLS-deleted CRY2 (full length) fused to botulinum toxin B residues 1-146
Depositing lab: Chandra Tucker. Publication: A Photoactivatable Botulinum Neurotoxin for Inducible Control of Neurotransmission. Liu Q, Sinnen BL, Boxer EE, Schneider MW, Grybko MJ, Buchta WC, Gibson ES, Wysoczynski CL, Ford CP, Gottschalk A, Aoto J, Tucker CL, Kennedy MJ. Neuron. 2019 Jan 15. pii: S0896-6273(19)30003-0. doi: 10.1016/j.neuron.2019.01.002. PubMed 30704911.
Backbone
  Vector backbone: pmCherryC1
  Backbone manufacturer: Clontech
  Vector type: Mammalian Expression
Growth in bacteria
  Bacterial resistance: Kanamycin, 50 μg/mL
  Growth temperature: 37°C
  Growth strain: DH5alpha
  Copy number: High Copy
Gene/Insert
  Gene/Insert name: botulinum toxin B
  Promoter: CMV
  Tag / fusion protein: CRY2 (full length, arabidopsis, NLS-deleted) (N terminal on insert)
  Cloning method: Restriction Enzyme; 5′ cloning site Xho I (not destroyed); 3′ cloning site Xma I (not destroyed)
  Sequencing primers: 5′ CMV
Terms and licenses: Academic/Nonprofit Terms; Industry Terms: Not Available to Industry
How to cite: pQL7 CRY2-BoNT(1-146) was a gift from Chandra Tucker (Addgene plasmid # 122972)
